Addgene plasmid #54128: mEmerald-Integrin-Alpha2-N-18
Purpose: Localization: Integrin/Focal Adhesions, Excitation: 487, Emission: 509
Depositing lab: Michael Davidson. Depositing organization: Florida State University, Tallahassee.
Backbone
  Vector backbone: mEmerald-N1
  Backbone size w/o insert (bp): 4750
  Vector type: Mammalian Expression
  Selectable markers: Neomycin (select with G418)
Growth in bacteria
  Bacterial resistance: Kanamycin, 50 μg/mL
  Growth temperature: 37°C
  Growth strain: DH5alpha
  Copy number: High Copy
Gene/Insert
  Gene/Insert name: Integrin-Alpha2 (alt name: NM_002203.3)
  Species: H. sapiens (human)
  Entrez Gene: ITGA2 (a.k.a. BR, CD49B, FMAIT3, GPIa, HPA-5, VLA-2, VLAA2)
  Promoter: CMV
  Tag / fusion protein: mEmerald (C terminal on backbone)
  Cloning method: Unknown
  Sequencing primers: 5′ CMV-F; 3′ SV40pA-R
Terms and licenses: Academic/Nonprofit Terms; Industry Terms
Depositor comments: . Excitation = 487; Emission = 509. Localization data: Integrin/Focal Adhesions
How to cite: mEmerald-Integrin-Alpha2-N-18 was a gift from Michael Davidson (Addgene plasmid # 54128 ; http://n2t.net/addgene:54128 ; RRID:Addgene_54128)
