[The description below was written by a language model from this plasmid's Addgene catalogue record.]
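Description:
mEmerald-Integrin-Alpha2-N-18 is a mammalian expression plasmid built on the mEmerald-N1 backbone (about 4.75 kb without the insert), an N1-style fusion vector in which a gene of interest is placed upstream of the fluorescent protein coding sequence. It is maintained in E. coli as a high-copy plasmid under kanamycin selection, and it carries a neomycin resistance marker so that transfected mammalian cells can be selected with G418. The record does not include a feature table, so the origin of replication and other backbone elements are not itemised. The listed 3′ sequencing primer suggests an SV40 polyadenylation signal downstream of the expression cassette.

The insert is human integrin alpha-2 (ITGA2, also known as CD49B, GPIa or the VLA-2 alpha subunit), corresponding to the reference transcript given as the alternative name. It is expressed from the CMV promoter, a strong constitutive promoter in most mammalian cell lines. mEmerald, a bright green GFP derivative with recorded excitation and emission maxima of 487 and 509 nm, is fused to the C terminus of the integrin. This placement leaves the protein's N-terminal end unmodified and puts the fluorophore at its cytoplasmic tail. The "N-18" in the name probably indicates the N1-type orientation and an 18-residue linker between the two proteins, but the record does not say so. The cloning method is recorded as unknown.

The construct is intended as a fluorescent localisation marker. The fusion labels integrin-containing structures and focal adhesions, allowing them to be visualised by fluorescence microscopy in transfected cells.
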