>Addgene plasmid #54128 | mEmerald-Integrin-Alpha2-N-18 | addgene partial sequence | sequence record 91796 | EGFP-N 5'-CGTCGCCGTCCAGCTCGACCAG-3'
CCTTGCTCACCATGGTGGCGACCGGTGGATCCCGGGCCCGCGGTACCCCGCTTCCGCCTGCGCTGCCGCT
ACTGAGCTCTGTGGTCTCATCAATCTCATCTGGATTTTTGGTCATCTTTTCATATTTTCTTTTGAAGAAG
CCGAGCTTCCATAAAATTGCAACCAGAGCTAACAGCAAAAGGATTCCAGCAATTATACTTCCTATTATAA
CTCCTGTTGGTACTTCGGCTTTCTCATCAGGTTTCATTATCATCAGGGGAATCGTAACAGTGTTATCTTC
AATCACATATATCTCAGGGTTATAGGTGTTGATTTCTGCAGCTGCCGTTAGCTGTACTGTCTGGAACGTT
GATGATGCAAAAGTCCCGTTCCAAATTCTGGTAGTCACATTAACAAAGTATTCTCCTTTCATGTGAACGT
CTTTCAACCAGCAGGTAACATTACTACAGGAAGCAGTTCTGCAGTTCAATTCTTTGGTGTGCCTGAAATT
TTCACTTTTGAAAGATACAGAAGAAGATGTTTGTCCTATTTTCAGTGGATTGATATCTGCATTACAACTG
ATGTCACCAGCCTTGTCTGTTTGCACCCCAGTTAGGTACATCAGTGGGTTCTTTTCTTTGGTATACTGAG
GGATGTGGATGATTACAGTTGCCATGCTTACTGGAACACTTCCTGTTGTTACCTTCAGGGAGAAGATGAA
TTTTGGACCAACATCTTCAAAACTGTGCACGATTGAAGGAACATTCCCATCCGAAGAGATTTCATAAAAA
TTTATGTTGGTAGATCTTGTTAAGTGAATTTCAGCATCATACAGGAGAGGAATTTTGAGGTTGACCA
