>Addgene plasmid #54128 | mEmerald-Integrin-Alpha2-N-18 | addgene partial sequence | sequence record 93090 | CMV-F 5'-CGCAAATGGGCGGTAGGCGTG-3'
ACCGTCAGATCCGCTAGCGCTACCGGACTCAGATCTCGAGACCGCCATGGGGCCAGAACGGACAGGGGCC
GCGCCGCTGCCGCTGCTGCTGGTGTTAGCGCTCAGTCAAGGCATTTTAAATTGTTGTTTGGCCTACAATG
TTGGTCTCCCAGAAGCAAAAATATTTTCCGGTCCTTCAAGTGAACAGTTTGGCTATGCAGTGCAGCAGTT
TATAAATCCAAAAGGCAACTGGTTACTGGTTGGTTCACCCTGGAGTGGCTTTCCTGAGAACCGAATGGGA
GATGTGTATAAATGTCCTGTTGACCTATCCACTGCCACATGTGAAAAACTAAATTTGCAAACTTCAACAA
GCATTCCAAATGTTACTGAGATGAAAACCAACATGAGCCTCGGCTTGATCCTCACCAGGAACATGGGAAC
TGGAGGTTTTCTCACATGTGGTCCTCTGTGGGCACAGCAATGTGGGAATCAGTATTACACAACGGGTGTG
TGTTCTGACATCAGTCCTGATTTTCAGCTCTCAGCCAGCTTCTCACCTGCAACTCAGCCCTGCCCTTCCC
TCATAGATGTTGTGGTTGTGTGTGATGAATCAAATAGTATTTATCCTTGGGATGCAGTAAAGAATTTTTT
GGAAAAATTTGTACAAGGCCTGGATATAGGCCCCACAAAGACACAGGTGGGGTTAATTCAGTATGCCAAT
AATCCAAGAGTTGTGTTTAACTTGAACACATATAAAACCAAAGAAGAAATGATTGTAGCAACATCCCAGA
CATCCCAATATGGTGGGGACCTCACAAACACATTTGGAGCAATTCAATATGCAAGAA
